>Addgene plasmid #197195 | pAAV-CAG-mCardinal | addgene full sequence | sequence record 387214 | Addgene NGS Result
TATCTACGTAGCCATGCTCTAGGAAGAGTACCATTGACGTCAATAATGACGTATGTTCCCATAGTAACGC
CAATAGGGACTTTCCATTGACGTCAATGGGTGGAGTATTTACGGTAAACTGCCCACTTGGCAGTACATCA
AGTGTATCATATGCCAAGTACGCCCCCTATTGACGTCAATGACGGTAAATGGCCCGCCTGGCATTATGCC
CAGTACATGACCTTATGGGACTTTCCTACTTGGCAGTACATCTACGTATTAGTCATCGCTATTACCATGG
TCGAGGTGAGCCCCACGTTCTGCTTCACTCTCCCCATCTCCCCCCCCTCCCCACCCCCAATTTTGTATTT
ATTTATTTTTTAATTATTTTGTGCAGCGATGGGGGCGGGGGGGGGGGGGGGGCGCGCGCCAGGCGGGGCG
GGGCGGGGCGAGGGGCGGGGCGGGGCGAGGCGGAGAGGTGCGGCGGCAGCCAATCAGAGCGGCGCGCTCC
GAAAGTTTCCTTTTATGGCGAGGCGGCGGCGGCGGCGGCCCTATAAAAAGCGAAGCGCGCGGCGGGCGGG
AGTCGCTGCGCGCTGCCTTCGCCCCGTGCCCCGCTCCGCCGCCGCCTCGCGCCGCCCGCCCCGGCTCTGA
CTGACCGCGTTACTCCCACAGGTGAGCGGGCGGGACGGCCCTTCTCCTCCGGGCTGTAATTAGCGCTTGG
TTTAATGACGGCTTGTTTCTTTTCTGTGGCTGCGTGAAAGCCTTGAGGGGCTCCGGGAGGGCCCTTTGTG
CGGGGGGAGCGGCTCGGGGCTGTCCGCGGGGGGACGGCTGCCTTCGGGGGGGACGGGGCAGGGCGGGGTT
CGGCTTCTGGCGTGTGACCGGCGGCTCTAGAGCCTCTGCTAACCATGTTCATGCCTTCTTCTTTTTCCTA
CAGCTCCTGGGCAACGTGCTGGTTATTGTGCTGTCTCATCATTTTGGCAAAGAATTGGATCCGGTACCGC
CACC
[732 nt withheld, positions 985-1716]
TAAGAATTCGATATCAAGCTTATCGATAATCAACCTCTGGATTACAAAATTTGTGAAAGATTGACTGGTA
TTCTTAACTATGTTGCTCCTTTTACGCTATGTGGATACGCTGCTTTAATGCCTTTGTATCATGCTATTGC
TTCCCGTATGGCTTTCATTTTCTCCTCCTTGTATAAATCCTGGTTGCTGTCTCTTTATGAGGAGTTGTGG
CCCGTTGTCAGGCAACGTGGCGTGGTGTGCACTGTGTTTGCTGACGCAACCCCCACTGGTTGGGGCATTG
CCACCACCTGTCAGCTCCTTTCCGGGACTTTCGCTTTCCCCCTCCCTATTGCCACGGCGGAACTCATCGC
CGCCTGCCTTGCCCGCTGCTGGACAGGGGCTCGGCTGTTGGGCACTGACAATTCCGTGGTGTTGTCGGGG
AAATCATCGTCCTTTCCTTGGCTGCTCGCCTGTGTTGCCACCTGGATTCTGCGCGGGACGTCCTTCTGCT
ACGTCCCTTCGGCCCTCAATCCAGCGGACCTTCCTTCCCGCGGCCTGCTGCCGGCTCTGCGGCCTCTTCC
GCGTCTTCGCCTTCGCCCTCAGACGAGTCGGATCTCCCTTTGGGCCGCCTCCCCGCATCGATACCGTCGA
CCCGGGCGGCCGCTTCGAGCAGACATGATAAGATACATTGATGAGTTTGGACAAACCACAACTAGAATGC
AGTGAAAAAAATGCTTTATTTGTGAAATTTGTGATGCTATTGCTTTATTTGTAACCATTATAAGCTGCAA
TAAACAAGTTAACAACAACAATTGCATTCATTTTATGTTTCAGGTTCAGGGGGAGATGTGGGAGGTTTTT
TAAAGCAAGTAAAACCTCTACAAATGTGGTAAAATCGATAAGGATCTTCCTAGAGCATGGCTACGTAGAT
AAGTAGCATGGCGGGTTAATCATTAACTACAAGGAACCCCTAGTGATGGAGTTGGCCACTCCCTCTCTGC
GCGCTCGCTCGCTCACTGAGGCCGGGCGACCAAAGGTCGCCCGACGCCCGGGCTTTGCCCGGGCGGCCTC
AGTGAGCGAGCGAGCGCGCAGCTGCATTAATGAATCGGCCAACGCGCGGGGAGAGGCGGTTTGCGTATTG
GGCGCTCTTCCGCTTCCTCGCTCACTGACTCGCTGCGCTCGGTCGTTCGGCTGCGGCGAGCGGTATCAGC
TCACTCAAAGGCGGTAATACGGTTATCCACAGAATCAGGGGATAACGCAGGAAAGAACATGTGAGCAAAA
GGCCAGCAAAAGGCCAGGAACCGTAAAAAGGCCGCGTTGCTGGCGTTTTTCCATAGGCTCCGCCCCCCTG
ACGAGCATCACAAAAATCGACGCTCAAGTCAGAGGTGGCGAAACCCGACAGGACTATAAAGATACCAGGC
GTTTCCCCCTGGAAGCTCCCTCGTGCGCTCTCCTGTTCCGACCCTGCCGCTTACCGGATACCTGTCCGCC
TTTCTCCCTTCGGGAAGCGTGGCGCTTTCTCATAGCTCACGCTGTAGGTATCTCAGTTCGGTGTAGGTCG
TTCGCTCCAAGCTGGGCTGTGTGCACGAACCCCCCGTTCAGCCCGACCGCTGCGCCTTATCCGGTAACTA
TCGTCTTGAGTCCAACCCGGTAAGACACGACTTATCGCCACTGGCAGCAGCCACTGGTAACAGGATTAGC
AGAGCGAGGTATGTAGGCGGTGCTACAGAGTTCTTGAAGTGGTGGCCTAACTACGGCTACACTAGAAGAA
CAGTATTTGGTATCTGCGCTCTGCTGAAGCCAGTTACCTTCGGAAAAAGAGTTGGTAGCTCTTGATCCGG
CAAACAAACCACCGCTGGTAGCGGTGGTTTTTTTGTTTGCAAGCAGCAGATTACGCGCAGAAAAAAAGGA
TCTCAAGAAGATCCTTTGATCTTTTCTACGGGGTCTGACGCTCAGTGGAACGAAAACTCACGTTAAGGGA
TTTTGGTCATGAGATTATCAAAAAGGATCTTCACCTAGATCCTTTTAAATTAAAAATGAAGTTTTAAATC
AATCTAAAGTATATATGAGTAAACTTGGTCTGACAGTTACCAATGCTTAATCAGTGAGGCACCTATCTCA
GCGATCTGTCTATTTCGTTCATCCATAGTTGCCTGACTCCCCGTCGTGTAGATAACTACGATACGGGAGG
GCTTACCATCTGGCCCCAGTGCTGCAATGATACCGCGAGACCCACGCTCACCGGCTCCAGATTTATCAGC
AATAAACCAGCCAGCCGGAAGGGCCGAGCGCAGAAGTGGTCCTGCAACTTTATCCGCCTCCATCCAGTCT
ATTAATTGTTGCCGGGAAGCTAGAGTAAGTAGTTCGCCAGTTAATAGTTTGCGCAACGTTGTTGCCATTG
CTACAGGCATCGTGGTGTCACGCTCGTCGTTTGGTATGGCTTCATTCAGCTCCGGTTCCCAACGATCAAG
GCGAGTTACATGATCCCCCATGTTGTGCAAAAAAGCGGTTAGCTCCTTCGGTCCTCCGATCGTTGTCAGA
AGTAAGTTGGCCGCAGTGTTATCACTCATGGTTATGGCAGCACTGCATAATTCTCTTACTGTCATGCCAT
CCGTAAGATGCTTTTCTGTGACTGGTGAGTACTCAACCAAGTCATTCTGAGAATAGTGTATGCGGCGACC
GAGTTGCTCTTGCCCGGCGTCAATACGGGATAATACCGCGCCACATAGCAGAACTTTAAAAGTGCTCATC
ATTGGAAAACGTTCTTCGGGGCGAAAACTCTCAAGGATCTTACCGCTGTTGAGATCCAGTTCGATGTAAC
CCACTCGTGCACCCAACTGATCTTCAGCATCTTTTACTTTCACCAGCGTTTCTGGGTGAGCAAAAACAGG
AAGGCAAAATGCCGCAAAAAAGGGAATAAGGGCGACACGGAAATGTTGAATACTCATACTCTTCCTTTTT
CAATATTATTGAAGCATTTATCAGGGTTATTGTCTCATGAGCGGATACATATTTGAATGTATTTAGAAAA
ATAAACAAATAGGGGTTCCGCGCACATTTCCCCGAAAAGTGCCACCTAAATTGTAAGCGTTAATATTTTG
TTAAAATTCGCGTTAAATTTTTGTTAAATCAGCTCATTTTTTAACCAATAGGCCGAAATCGGCAAAATCC
CTTATAAATCAAAAGAATAGACCGAGATAGGGT
[37 nt withheld, positions 4900-4936]
AAAGAACGTGGACTCCAACGTCAAAGG
[49 nt withheld, positions 4964-5012]
T
[91 nt withheld, positions 5014-5104]
G
[124 nt withheld, positions 5106-5229]
CCCATTCGCCATTCAGGCTGCGCAACTGTTGGGAAGGGCGATCGGTGCGGGCCTCTTCGCTATTACGCCA
GCTGCGCGCTCGCTCGCTCACTGAGGCCGCCCGGGCAAAGCCCGGGCGTCGGGCGACCTTTGGTCGCCCG
GCCTCAGTGAGCGAGCGAGCGCGCAGAGAGGGAGTGGCCAACTCCATCACTAGGGGTTCCTTGTAGTTAA
TGATTAACCCGCCATGCTACT
Features (pLannotate 1.2.2; 18 found; start..end, strand, type, name):
     31..279     +  enhancer       CMV enhancer (fragment): human cytomegalovirus immediate early enhancer
    281..558     +  promoter       chicken β-actin promoter: No description available
    559..694     +  intron         hybrid intron (fragment): hybrid between chicken β-actin (CBA) and minute virus of mice (MMV) introns (Gray et al., 2011)
    783..913     +  intron         chimeric intron (fragment): chimera between introns from chicken β-actin and rabbit β-globin
    911..973     +  CDS            HBB (fragment): HBB_LEPEU - Experimental evidence at protein level: Swiss-Prot protein existence level 1. Involved in oxygen transport from the lung to the various peripheral tissues. From Lepus europaeus (European hare).
    985..1719    +  CDS            mCardinal (sequence partly withheld): far-red fluorescent protein derived from mNeptune, with further red-shifted spectra
   1720..1744    +  misc_feature   MCS (fragment): pBluescript multiple cloning site
   1744..2332    +  misc_feature   WPRE: woodchuck hepatitis virus posttranscriptional regulatory element
   2375..2496    -  polyA_signal   SV40 poly(A) signal: SV40 polyadenylation signal
   2519..2587    -  CDS            large T antigen (fragment): large T antigen from SV40 (simian virus 40)
   2658..2791    +  repeat_region  AAV2 ITR: inverted terminal repeat of adeno-associated virus serotype 2 inverted
   2785..2841    -  CDS            lacI (fragment): lac repressor; lacI; The lac repressor binds to the lac operator to inhibit transcription in E. coli. This inhibition can be relieved by adding lactose or isopropyl-β-D-thiogalactopyranoside (IPTG).
   3024..3612    -  rep_origin     ori: high-copy-number ColE1/pMB1/pBR322/pUC origin of replication
   3783..4643    -  CDS            AmpR: β-lactamase; bla; confers resistance to ampicillin, carbenicillin, and related antibiotics
   4644..4748    -  promoter       AmpR promoter: bla
   4801..5229    -  rep_origin     f1 ori (sequence partly withheld): f1 bacteriophage origin of replication; arrow indicates direction of (+) strand synthesis
   5234..5303    -  CDS            lacZα (fragment): LacZα fragment of β-galactosidase; lacZ fragment
   5298..5430    -  repeat_region  AAV2 ITR (fragment): inverted terminal repeat of adeno-associated virus serotype 2 inverted
