[The description below was written by a language model from this plasmid's Addgene catalogue record and pLannotate feature annotations shown in this document.]
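Description:
pAAV-CAG-mCardinal is an adeno-associated virus transfer plasmid built on the pAAV-CAG-WPRE backbone for expressing the far-red fluorescent protein mCardinal in mammalian cells. It is about 5.5 kb and is maintained in E. coli through a high-copy ColE1/pUC-type origin with ampicillin selection from the β-lactamase gene and its own promoter. An f1 phage origin is also present in the backbone. The record lists a recombination-deficient cloning strain as the host, a common choice for keeping the repetitive AAV inverted terminal repeats intact.

The expression cassette lies between two AAV2 ITRs, one of which is annotated only as a fragment. These ITRs are the cis elements needed for replication and packaging of the intervening DNA into AAV particles when rep, cap and helper functions are supplied in trans. Transcription is driven by the composite CAG promoter, seen here as a CMV immediate-early enhancer fragment, the chicken β-actin promoter and chimeric chicken β-actin/rabbit β-globin intron sequence; the short "HBB" hit just upstream of the reporter most likely reflects the globin-derived end of that intron. The mCardinal coding sequence, an mNeptune derivative with further red-shifted spectra, follows. Downstream are a WPRE, which enhances transcript stability and expression, and an SV40 polyadenylation signal. The small lacI, lacZα and large T antigen fragments appear to be backbone remnants rather than functional genes. The catalogue lists mouse as the insert species, although mCardinal is an engineered fluorescent protein, not a mouse gene. The plasmid was deposited with a study comparing near-infrared fluorescent proteins, and it supports strong, ubiquitous reporter expression by transfection or after AAV packaging.
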