Addgene plasmid #197195: pAAV-CAG-mCardinal
Purpose: Expresses the protein of mCardinal in mammalian cells
Depositing lab: Kiryl Piatkevich. Depositing organization: Westlake University. Publication: Quantitative assessment of near-infrared fluorescent proteins. Zhang H, Papadaki S, Sun X, Wang X, Drobizhev M, Yao L, Rehbock M, Koster RW, Wu L, Namikawa K, Piatkevich KD. Nat Methods. 2023 Sep 4. doi: 10.1038/s41592-023-01975-z. PubMed 37666982.
Backbone
  Vector backbone: pAAV-CAG-WPRE
  Vector type: AAV
Growth in bacteria
  Bacterial resistance: Ampicillin, 100 μg/mL
  Growth temperature: 37°C
  Growth strain: NEB Stable
  Copy number: High Copy
Gene/Insert
  Gene/Insert name: mCardinal
  Species: M. musculus (mouse)
  Cloning method: Gibson Cloning
Terms and licenses: Academic/Nonprofit Terms; Industry Terms: Not Available to Industry
Depositor comments: Please visit https://www.researchsquare.com/article/rs-797586/v1 for preprint.
How to cite: pAAV-CAG-mCardinal was a gift from Kiryl Piatkevich (Addgene plasmid # 197195 ; http://n2t.net/addgene:197195 ; RRID:Addgene_197195)
